LOCUS       Exported 5918 bp ds-DNA circular SYN 12-MAY-2021
DEFINITION  Mammalian expression of Flag-RagC(S75N).
ACCESSION   .
VERSION     .
KEYWORDS    pRK5 Flag-RagC(S75N)
SOURCE      synthetic DNA construct
  ORGANISM  synthetic DNA construct
REFERENCE   1 (bases 1 to 5918)
  AUTHORS   Shen K, Choe A, Sabatini DM
  TITLE     Intersubunit Crosstalk in the Rag GTPase Heterodimer Enables mTORC1
            to Respond Rapidly to Amino Acid Availability.
  JOURNAL   Mol Cell. 2017 Oct 17. pii: S1097-2765(17)30704-9. doi:
            10.1016/j.molcel.2017.09.026.
  PUBMED    29056322
REFERENCE   2 (bases 1 to 5918)
  AUTHORS   .
  TITLE     Direct Submission
  JOURNAL   Exported May 12, 2021 from SnapGene Server 1.1.58
            http://www.snapgene.com
FEATURES             Location/Qualifiers
     source          1..5918
                     /organism="synthetic DNA construct"
                     /mol_type="other DNA"
     protein_bind    1..22
                     /label=CAP binding site
                     /bound_moiety="E. coli catabolite activator protein"
                     /note="CAP binding activates transcription in the presence
                     of cAMP."
     promoter        37..67
                     /label=lac promoter
                     /note="promoter for the E. coli lac operon"
     protein_bind    75..91
                     /label=lac operator
                     /bound_moiety="lac repressor encoded by lacI"
                     /note="The lac repressor binds to the lac operator to
                     inhibit transcription in E. coli. This inhibition can be
                     relieved by adding lactose or
                     isopropyl-beta-D-thiogalactopyranoside (IPTG)."
     primer_bind     80..102
                     /label=M13/pUC Reverse
                     /note="In lacZ gene"
     primer_bind     99..115
                     /label=M13 rev
                     /note="common sequencing primer, one of multiple similar
                     variants"
     primer_bind     99..115
                     /label=M13 Reverse
                     /note="In lacZ gene. Also called M13-rev"
     enhancer        144..523
                     /label=CMV enhancer
                     /note="human cytomegalovirus immediate early enhancer"
     promoter        524..727
                     /label=CMV promoter
                     /note="human cytomegalovirus (CMV) immediate early
                     promoter"
     primer_bind     678..698
                     /label=CMV-F
                     /note="Human CMV immediate early promoter, forward primer"
     primer_bind     724..748
                     /label=LNCX
                     /note="Human CMV promoter, forward primer"
     promoter        958..976
                     /label=SP6 promoter
                     /note="promoter for bacteriophage SP6 RNA polymerase"
     primer_bind     958..975
                     /label=SP6
                     /note="SP6 promoter, forward primer"
     primer_bind     989..1008
                     /label=pMT2-F
                     /note="Synthetic intron, forward primer"
     CDS             1067..1090
                     /codon_start=1
                     /product="FLAG(R) epitope tag, followed by an enterokinase
                     cleavage site"
                     /label=FLAG
                     /translation="DYKDDDDK"
     regulatory      2348..2357
                     /regulatory_class="other"
                     /note="vertebrate consensus sequence for strong initiation
                     of translation (Kozak, 1987)"
     polyA_signal    2361..2495
                     /label=SV40 poly(A) signal
                     /note="SV40 polyadenylation signal"
     primer_bind     complement(2398..2417)
                     /label=SV40pA-R
                     /note="SV40 polyA, reverse primer"
     primer_bind     2452..2471
                     /label=EBV-rev
                     /note="SV40 polyA terminator, reverse primer"
     promoter        2564..2921
                     /label=SV40 promoter
                     /note="SV40 enhancer and early promoter"
     primer_bind     complement(2587..2607)
                     /label=pBABE 3'
                     /note="SV40 enhancer, reverse primer for pBABE vectors"
     rep_origin      2772..2907
                     /label=SV40 ori
                     /note="SV40 origin of replication"
     primer_bind     2834..2853
                     /label=SV40pro-F
                     /note="SV40 promoter/origin, forward primer"
     primer_bind     complement(2941..2958)
                     /label=M13 Forward
                     /note="In lacZ gene. Also called M13-F20 or M13 (-21)
                     Forward"
     primer_bind     complement(2941..2957)
                     /label=M13 fwd
                     /note="common sequencing primer, one of multiple similar
                     variants"
     primer_bind     complement(2950..2972)
                     /label=M13/pUC Forward
                     /note="In lacZ gene"
     rep_origin      3170..3625
                     /direction=RIGHT
                     /label=f1 ori
                     /note="f1 bacteriophage origin of replication; arrow
                     indicates direction of (+) strand synthesis"
     primer_bind     complement(3257..3276)
                     /label=F1ori-R
                     /note="F1 origin, reverse primer"
     primer_bind     3467..3488
                     /label=F1ori-F
                     /note="F1 origin, forward primer"
     primer_bind     complement(3642..3661)
                     /label=pRS-marker
                     /note="pRS vectors, use to sequence yeast selectable
                     marker"
     primer_bind     3761..3783
                     /label=pGEX 3'
                     /note="pGEX vectors, reverse primer"
     primer_bind     complement(3821..3839)
                     /label=pBRforEco
                     /note="pBR322 vectors, upsteam of EcoRI site, forward
                     primer"
     promoter        3907..4011
                     /gene="bla"
                     /label=AmpR promoter
     CDS             4012..4872
                     /codon_start=1
                     /gene="bla"
                     /product="beta-lactamase"
                     /label=AmpR
                     /note="confers resistance to ampicillin, carbenicillin, and
                     related antibiotics"
                     /translation="MSIQHFRVALIPFFAAFCLPVFAHPETLVKVKDAEDQLGARVGYI
                     ELDLNSGKILESFRPEERFPMMSTFKVLLCGAVLSRIDAGQEQLGRRIHYSQNDLVEYS
                     PVTEKHLTDGMTVRELCSAAITMSDNTAANLLLTTIGGPKELTAFLHNMGDHVTRLDRW
                     EPELNEAIPNDERDTTMPVAMATTLRKLLTGELLTLASRQQLIDWMEADKVAGPLLRSA
                     LPAGWFIADKSGAGERGSRGIIAALGPDGKPSRIVVIYTTGSQATMDERNRQIAEIGAS
                     LIKHW"
     primer_bind     complement(4230..4249)
                     /label=Amp-R
                     /note="Ampicillin resistance gene, reverse primer"
     rep_origin      5043..5631
                     /direction=RIGHT
                     /label=ori
                     /note="high-copy-number ColE1/pMB1/pBR322/pUC origin of
                     replication"
     primer_bind     5532..5551
                     /label=pBR322ori-F
                     /note="pBR322 origin, forward primer"
     primer_bind     5785..5802
                     /label=L4440
                     /note="L4440 vector, forward primer"
ORIGIN
        1 taatgtgagt tagctcactc attaggcacc ccaggcttta cactttatgc ttccggctcg
       61 tatgttgtgt ggaattgtga gcggataaca atttcacaca ggaaacagct atgacatgat
      121 tacgaattaa ttcgagctcg cccgacattg attattgact agttattaat agtaatcaat
      181 tacggggtca ttagttcata gcccatatat ggagttccgc gttacataac ttacggtaaa
      241 tggcccgcct ggctgaccgc ccaacgaccc ccgcccattg acgtcaataa tgacgtatgt
      301 tcccatagta acgccaatag ggactttcca ttgacgtcaa tgggtggagt atttacggta
      361 aactgcccac ttggcagtac atcaagtgta tcatatgcca agtacgcccc ctattgacgt
      421 caatgacggt aaatggcccg cctggcatta tgcccagtac atgaccttat gggactttcc
      481 tacttggcag tacatctacg tattagtcat cgctattacc atggtgatgc ggttttggca
      541 gtacatcaat gggcgtggat agcggtttga ctcacgggga tttccaagtc tccaccccat
      601 tgacgtcaat gggagtttgt tttggcacca aaatcaacgg gactttccaa aatgtcgtaa
      661 caactccgcc ccattgacgc aaatgggcgg taggcgtgta cggtgggagg tctatataag
      721 cagagctcgt ttagtgaacc gtcagatcgc ctggagacgc catccacgct gttttgacct
      781 ccatagaaga caccgggacc gatccagcct ccgcggccgg gaacggtgca ttggaacgcg
      841 gattccccgt gccaagagtg acgtaagtac cgcctataga gtctataggc ccaccccctt
      901 ggcttcgtta gaacgcggct acaattaata cataacctta tgtatcatac acatacgatt
      961 taggtgacac tatagaataa catccacttt gcctttctct ccacaggtgt ccactcccag
     1021 gtccaactgc acctcggttc tatcgattga attcaccatg gaaatggact acaaggatga
     1081 cgatgacaag ggtggtggtg gtggtgcgtc gacgatgtcc ctgcagtacg gggcggagga
     1141 gacgcccctc gccggcagtt acggcgcggc cgattcgttt ccaaaggact tcggctacgg
     1201 cgtggaggag gaggaagagg aggcggcggc ggcgggcgga ggggttgggg caggggcagg
     1261 cggtggctgt ggtccggggg gcgctgacag ctccaagccg aggattctgc tcatgggact
     1321 ccggcgcagc ggcaagaact ccatccagaa ggtggtgttt cataagatgt cacccaacga
     1381 gaccctcttt ttggaaagta ccaacaagat ttataaggat gacatttcca atagctcctt
     1441 tgtgaatttc cagatatggg attttcctgg gcaaatggac ttttttgacc caacctttga
     1501 ctatgagatg atcttcaggg gaacaggagc attgatatac gtcattgacg cacaggatga
     1561 ctacatggag gctttaacaa gacttcacat tactgtttct aaagcctaca aagttaaccc
     1621 agacatgaat tttgaggttt ttattcacaa agttgatggt ctgtctgatg atcacaaaat
     1681 agaaacacag agggacattc atcaaagggc caatgatgac cttgcagatg ctgggctaga
     1741 aaaactccat cttagctttt atctgactag tatctatgac cattcaatat ttgaagcctt
     1801 tagtaaggtg gtgcagaaac tcattccaca actgccgacc ttggaaaacc tattaaatat
     1861 ctttatatca aattcaggta ttgaaaaagc ttttctcttt gatgttgtca gcaaaatcta
     1921 cattgcaaca gacagttccc ctgtggatat gcaatcttat gaactttgct gtgacatgat
     1981 cgatgttgta attgatgtgt cttgtatata tgggttaaag gaagatggaa gtggaagtgc
     2041 ttatgacaaa gaatctatgg caattatcaa gctgaataat acaactgtcc tttatttaaa
     2101 ggaggtgact aaatttttgg cactggtctg cattctaagg gaagaaagct ttgaaagaaa
     2161 aggtttaata gactacaact tccactgttt ccgaaaagct attcatgagg tttttgaggt
     2221 gggtgtgact tctcacagga gctgtggtca ccagactagt gcctccagtc tgaaagcgct
     2281 gacacacaat ggcacgccac gaaacgccat ctaggcggcc gctaagtaag taaggatccc
     2341 cagcttggcc gccatggccc aacttgttta ttgcagctta taatggttac aaataaagca
     2401 atagcatcac aaatttcaca aataaagcat ttttttcact gcattctagt tgtggtttgt
     2461 ccaaactcat caatgtatct tatcatgtct ggatcgggaa ttaattcggc gcagcaccat
     2521 ggcctgaaat aacctctgaa agaggaactt ggttaggtac cttctgaggc ggaaagaacc
     2581 agctgtggaa tgtgtgtcag ttagggtgtg gaaagtcccc aggctcccca gcaggcagaa
     2641 gtatgcaaag catgcatctc aattagtcag caaccaggtg tggaaagtcc ccaggctccc
     2701 cagcaggcag aagtatgcaa agcatgcatc tcaattagtc agcaaccata gtcccgcccc
     2761 taactccgcc catcccgccc ctaactccgc ccagttccgc ccattctccg ccccatggct
     2821 gactaatttt ttttatttat gcagaggccg aggccgcctc ggcctctgag ctattccaga
     2881 agtagtgagg aggctttttt ggaggcctag gcttttgcaa aaagctgtta acagcttggc
     2941 actggccgtc gttttacaac gtcgtgactg ggaaaaccct ggcgttaccc aacttaatcg
     3001 ccttgcagca catccccctt tcgccagctg gcgtaatagc gaagaggccc gcaccgatcg
     3061 cccttcccaa cagttgcgca gcctgaatgg cgaatggcgc ctgatgcggt attttctcct
     3121 tacgcatctg tgcggtattt cacaccgcat annnnnnnnn nnnnnnnnnn nnnnnnnnnn
     3181 nnnnnnnnnn nnnnnnnnnn nnnnnnnnnn nnnnnnnnnn nnnnnnnnnn nnnnnnnnnn
     3241 nnnnnnnnnn nnnnnnnnnn nnnnnnnnnn nnnnnnnnnn nnnnnnnnnn nnncnnnnnn
     3301 nnnnnnnnnn nnnnnnnnnn nnnnnnnnnn nnnnnnnnnn nnnnnnnnnn nnnnnnnnnn
     3361 nnnnnnnnnn nnnnnnnnnn nnnnnnnnnn nnnnnnnnnn nnnnnnnnnn nnnnnnnnnn
     3421 nnnnnnnnnn nnnnnccttt gacgttggag tccacgttct ttaatagtgg actcttgttc
     3481 caaactggaa caacactcaa ccctatctcg ggctattctt ttgatttata agggattttg
     3541 ccgatttcgg cctattggtt aaaaaatgag ctgatttaac aaaaatttaa cgcgaatttt
     3601 aacaaaatat taacgtttac aattttatgg tgcactctca gtacaatctg ctctgatgcc
     3661 gcatagttaa gccagccccg acacccgcca acacccgctg acgcgccctg acgggcttgt
     3721 ctgctcccgg catccgctta cagacaagct gtgaccgtct ccgggagctg catgtgtcag
     3781 aggttttcac cgtcatcacc gaaacgcgcg agacgaaagg gcctcgtgat acgcctattt
     3841 ttataggtta atgtcatgat aataatggtt tcttagacgt caggtggcac ttttcgggga
     3901 aatgtgcgcg gaacccctat ttgtttattt ttctaaatac attcaaatat gtatccgctc
     3961 atgagacaat aaccctgata aatgcttcaa taatattgaa aaaggaagag tatgagtatt
     4021 caacatttcc gtgtcgccct tattcccttt tttgcggcat tttgccttcc tgtttttgct
     4081 cacccagaaa cgctggtgaa agtaaaagat gctgaagatc agttgggtgc acgagtgggt
     4141 tacatcgaac tggatctcaa cagcggtaag atccttgaga gttttcgccc cgaagaacgt
     4201 tttccaatga tgagcacttt taaagttctg ctatgtggcg cggtattatc ccgtattgac
     4261 gccgggcaag agcaactcgg tcgccgcata cactattctc agaatgactt ggttgagtac
     4321 tcaccagtca cagaaaagca tcttacggat ggcatgacag taagagaatt atgcagtgct
     4381 gccataacca tgagtgataa cactgcggcc aacttacttc tgacaacgat cggaggaccg
     4441 aaggagctaa ccgctttttt gcacaacatg ggggatcatg taactcgcct tgatcgttgg
     4501 gaaccggagc tgaatgaagc cataccaaac gacgagcgtg acaccacgat gcctgtagca
     4561 atggcaacaa cgttgcgcaa actattaact ggcgaactac ttactctagc ttcccggcaa
     4621 caattaatag actggatgga ggcggataaa gttgcaggac cacttctgcg ctcggccctt
     4681 ccggctggct ggtttattgc tgataaatct ggagccggtg agcgtgggtc tcgcggtatc
     4741 attgcagcac tggggccaga tggtaagccc tcccgtatcg tagttatcta cacgacgggg
     4801 agtcaggcaa ctatggatga acgaaataga cagatcgctg agataggtgc ctcactgatt
     4861 aagcattggt aactgtcaga ccaagtttac tcatatatac tttagattga tttaaaactt
     4921 catttttaat ttaaaaggat ctaggtgaag atcctttttg ataatctcat gaccaaaatc
     4981 ccttaacgtg agttttcgtt ccactgagcg tcagaccccg tagaaaagat caaaggatct
     5041 tcttgagatc ctttttttct gcgcgtaatc tgctgcttgc aaacaaaaaa accaccgcta
     5101 ccagcggtgg tttgtttgcc ggatcaagag ctaccaactc tttttccgaa ggtaactggc
     5161 ttcagcagag cgcagatacc aaatactgtt cttctagtgt agccgtagtt aggccaccac
     5221 ttcaagaact ctgtagcacc gcctacatac ctcgctctgc taatcctgtt accagtggct
     5281 gctgccagtg gcgataagtc gtgtcttacc gggttggact caagacgata gttaccggat
     5341 aaggcgcagc ggtcgggctg aacggggggt tcgtgcacac agcccagctt ggagcgaacg
     5401 acctacaccg aactgagata cctacagcgt gagctatgag aaagcgccac gcttcccgaa
     5461 gggagaaagg cggacaggta tccggtaagc ggcagggtcg gaacaggaga gcgcacgagg
     5521 gagcttccag ggggaaacgc ctggtatctt tatagtcctg tcgggtttcg ccacctctga
     5581 cttgagcgtc gatttttgtg atgctcgtca ggggggcgga gcctatggaa aaacgccagc
     5641 aacgcggcct ttttacggtt cctggccttt tgctggcctt ttgctcacat gttctttcct
     5701 gcgttatccc ctgattctgt ggataaccgt attaccgcct ttgagtgagc tgataccgct
     5761 cgccgcagcc gaacgaccga gcgcagcgag tcagtgagcg aggaagcgga agagcgccca
     5821 atacgcaaac cgcctctccc cgcgcgttgg ccgattcatt aatgcagctg gcacgacagg
     5881 tttcccgact ggaaagcggg cagtgagcgc aacgcaat
//
