[The description below was written by a language model from this plasmid's Addgene catalogue record and the feature table of its GenBank file.]
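Description:
pRK5 Flag-RagC(S75N) is a 5.9 kb circular mammalian expression plasmid built on the pRK5 backbone, designed for transient expression of an N-terminally FLAG-tagged mutant of the Rag GTPase RagC (gene RRAGC). It is maintained in E. coli as a high-copy plasmid through a ColE1/pUC-type origin and selected with ampicillin via the bla (beta-lactamase) gene. An f1 origin is also present, which permits single-stranded DNA production. Remnants of the lac promoter/operator region flank the expression cassette. There is no mammalian selection marker annotated, so the vector is suited to transient transfection rather than stable selection.

Expression is driven by the human cytomegalovirus immediate-early enhancer and promoter. Downstream of it lie an SP6 phage promoter, which can serve for in vitro transcription or as a sequencing primer site, and a primer site annotated as lying in a synthetic intron. The FLAG epitope, which is supplied by the backbone and includes an enterokinase cleavage site, precedes the insert. The RagC coding sequence itself is not annotated in the feature table but presumably occupies the gap between the tag and the SV40 polyadenylation signal that terminates the transcript. An SV40 enhancer/early promoter segment containing the SV40 origin allows episomal amplification in cells expressing large T antigen.

The insert carries the S75N substitution. The record does not describe its biochemical effect, but the associated publication concerns crosstalk between subunits of the Rag GTPase heterodimer and how this lets mTORC1 respond to amino acid availability. The plasmid is therefore suited to expressing the tagged mutant in mammalian cells for detection or immunoprecipitation through FLAG in studies of this nutrient-sensing pathway.
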