Addgene plasmid #99724: pRK5 Flag-RagC(S75N)
Purpose: Mammalian expression of Flag-RagC(S75N)
Depositing lab: David Sabatini & Kuang Shen. Depositing organization: Whitehead Institute for Biomedical Research. Publication: Intersubunit Crosstalk in the Rag GTPase Heterodimer Enables mTORC1 to Respond Rapidly to Amino Acid Availability. Shen K, Choe A, Sabatini DM. Mol Cell. 2017 Oct 17. pii: S1097-2765(17)30704-9. doi: 10.1016/j.molcel.2017.09.026. PubMed 29056322.
Backbone
  Vector backbone: pRK5
Growth in bacteria
  Bacterial resistance: Ampicillin, 100 μg/mL
  Growth temperature: 37°C
  Growth strain: DH5alpha
  Copy number: High Copy
Gene/Insert
  Gene/Insert name: RagC
  Mutation: S75N
  Entrez Gene: RRAGC (a.k.a. GTR2, RAGC, TIB929)
  Promoter: CMV
  Tag / fusion protein: Flag (N terminal on backbone)
  Cloning method: Unknown
  Sequencing primers: 5′ ATT TAG GTG ACA CTA TAG
Terms and licenses: Academic/Nonprofit Terms; Industry Terms: Not Available to Industry
How to cite: pRK5 Flag-RagC(S75N) was a gift from David Sabatini & Kuang Shen (Addgene plasmid # 99724 ; http://n2t.net/addgene:99724 ; RRID:Addgene_99724)
